>Addgene plasmid #73870 | p415 CHI-8 | depositor full sequence | sequence record 137426 | p415 CHI-8 sequence 8222 bps
GACGAAAGGGCCTCGTGATACGCCTATTTTTATAGGTTAATGTCATGATAATAATGGTTTCTTAGGACGG
ATCGCTTGCCTGTAACTTACACGCGCCTCGTATCTTTTAATGATGGAATAATTTGGGAATTTACTCTGTG
TTTATTTATTTTTATGTTTTGTATTTGGATTTTAGAAAGTAAATAAAGAAGGTAGAAGAGTTACGGAATG
AAGAAAAAAAAATAAACAAAGGTTTAAAAAATTTCAACAAAAAGCGTACTTTACATATATATTTATTAGA
CAAGAAAAGCAGATTAAATAGATATACATTCGATTAACGATAAGTAAAATGTAAAATCACAGGATTTTCG
TGTGTGGTCTTCTACACAGACAAGATGAAACAATTCGGCATTAATACCTGAGAGCAGGAAGAGCAAGATA
AAAGGTAGTATTTGTTGGCGATCCCCCTAGAGTCTTTTACATCTTCGGAAAACAAAAACTATTTTTTCTT
TAATTTCTTTTTTTACTTTCTATTTTTAATTTATATATTTATATTAAAAAATTTAAATTATAATTATTTT
TATAGCACGTGATGAAAAGGACCCAGGTGGCACTTTTCGGGGAAATGTGCGCGGAACCCCTATTTGTTTA
TTTTTCTAAATACATTCAAATATGTATCCGCTCATGAGACAATAACCCTGATAAATGCTTCAATAATATT
GAAAAAGGAAGAGTATGAGTATTCAACATTTCCGTGTCGCCCTTATTCCCTTTTTTGCGGCATTTTGCCT
TCCTGTTTTTGCTCACCCAGAAACGCTGGTGAAAGTAAAAGATGCTGAAGATCAGTTGGGTGCACGAGTG
GGTTACATCGAACTGGATCTCAACAGCGGTAAGATCCTTGAGAGTTTTCGCCCCGAAGAACGTTTTCCAA
TGATGAGCACTTTTAAAGTTCTGCTATGTGGCGCGGTATTATCCCGTATTGACGCCGGGCAAGAGCAACT
CGGTCGCCGCATACACTATTCTCAGAATGACTTGGTTGAGTACTCACCAGTCACAGAAAAGCATCTTACG
GATGGCATGACAGTAAGAGAATTATGCAGTGCTGCCATAACCATGAGTGATAACACTGCGGCCAACTTAC
TTCTGACAACGATCGGAGGACCGAAGGAGCTAACCGCTTTTTTGCACAACATGGGGGATCATGTAACTCG
CCTTGATCGTTGGGAACCGGAGCTGAATGAAGCCATACCAAACGACGAGCGTGACACCACGATGCCTGTA
GCAATGGCAACAACGTTGCGCAAACTATTAACTGGCGAACTACTTACTCTAGCTTCCCGGCAACAATTAA
TAGACTGGATGGAGGCGGATAAAGTTGCAGGACCACTTCTGCGCTCGGCCCTTCCGGCTGGCTGGTTTAT
TGCTGATAAATCTGGAGCCGGTGAGCGTGGGTCTCGCGGTATCATTGCAGCACTGGGGCCAGATGGTAAG
CCCTCCCGTATCGTAGTTATCTACACGACGGGGAGTCAGGCAACTATGGATGAACGAAATAGACAGATCG
CTGAGATAGGTGCCTCACTGATTAAGCATTGGTAACTGTCAGACCAAGTTTACTCATATATACTTTAGAT
TGATTTAAAACTTCATTTTTAATTTAAAAGGATCTAGGTGAAGATCCTTTTTGATAATCTCATGACCAAA
ATCCCTTAACGTGAGTTTTCGTTCCACTGAGCGTCAGACCCCGTAGAAAAGATCAAAGGATCTTCTTGAG
ATCCTTTTTTTCTGCGCGTAATCTGCTGCTTGCAAACAAAAAAACCACCGCTACCAGCGGTGGTTTGTTT
GCCGGATCAAGAGCTACCAACTCTTTTTCCGAAGGTAACTGGCTTCAGCAGAGCGCAGATACCAAATACT
GTCCTTCTAGTGTAGCCGTAGTTAGGCCACCACTTCAAGAACTCTGTAGCACCGCCTACATACCTCGCTC
TGCTAATCCTGTTACCAGTGGCTGCTGCCAGTGGCGATAAGTCGTGTCTTACCGGGTTGGACTCAAGACG
ATAGTTACCGGATAAGGCGCAGCGGTCGGGCTGAACGGGGGGTTCGTGCACACAGCCCAGCTTGGAGCGA
ACGACCTACACCGAACTGAGATACCTACAGCGTGAGCTATGAGAAAGCGCCACGCTTCCCGAAGGGAGAA
AGGCGGACAGGTATCCGGTAAGCGGCAGGGTCGGAACAGGAGAGCGCACGAGGGAGCTTCCAGGGGGAAA
CGCCTGGTATCTTTATAGTCCTGTCGGGTTTCGCCACCTCTGACTTGAGCGTCGATTTTTGTGATGCTCG
TCAGGGGGGCGGAGCCTATGGAAAAACGCCAGCAACGCGGCCTTTTTACGGTTCCTGGCCTTTTGCTGGC
CTTTTGCTCACATGTTCTTTCCTGCGTTATCCCCTGATTCTGTGGATAACCGTATTACCGCCTTTGAGTG
AGCTGATACCGCTCGCCGCAGCCGAACGACCGAGCGCAGCGAGTCAGTGAGCGAGGAAGCGGAAGAGCGC
CCAATACGCAAACCGCCTCTCCCCGCGCGTTGGCCGATTCATTAATGCAGCTGGCACGACAGGTTTCCCG
ACTGGAAAGCGGGCAGTGAGCGCAACGCAATTAATGTGAGTTACCTCACTCATTAGGCACCCCAGGCTTT
ACACTTTATGCTTCCGGCTCCTATGTTGTGTGGAATTGTGAGCGGATAACAATTTCACACAGGAAACAGC
TATGACCATGATTACGCCAAGCGCGCAATTAACCCTCACTAAAGGGAACAAAAGCTGAGCTCCCCGGATG
CAAGGGTTCGAATCCCTTAGCTCTCATTATTTTTTGCTTTTTCTCTTGAGGTCACATGATCGCAAAATGG
CAAATGGCACGTGAAGCTGTCGATATTGGGGAACTGTGGTGGTTGGCAAATGACTAATTAAGTTAGTCAA
GGCGCCATCCTCATGAAAACTGTGTAACATAATAACCGAAGTGTCGAAAAGGTGGCACCTTGTCCAATTG
AACACGCTCGATGAAAAAAATAAGATATATATAAGGTTAAGTAAAGCGTCTGTTAGAAAGGAAGTTTTTC
CTTTTTCTTGCTCTCTTGTCTTTTCATCTACTATTTCCTTCGTGTAATACAGGGTCGTCAGATACATAGA
TACAATTCTATTACCCCCATCCTCTAGAACTAGTGGATCCATGGTGCTGTTGGCAGCAGCAGTCTGTACA
AAAGCAGGAAAAGCTATTGTTTCTCGACAGTTTGTAGAGATGACTCGAACTCGGATTGAGGGCTTGTTAG
CAGCTTTTCCAAAGCTCATGAACACTGGAAAACAACATACATTTGTGGAAACAGAGAGTGTCAGATATGT
TTACCAGCCTATGGAGAAATTGTACATGGTACTGATCACCACCAAAAACAGCAACATCTTAGAAGATCTG
GAGACCCTAAGGCTCTTCTCAAGAGTGATTCCTGAATATTGCCGAGCCTTAGAAGAGAATGAAATATCTG
AGCACTGTTTTGATTTGATTTTTGCATTTGACGAAATTGTTGCCTTGGGATACCGGGAGAATGTTAACCT
GGCACAGATCAGAACCTTCACAGAAATGGATTCCCATGAGGAGAAGGTGTTCAGAGCAGTCAGAGAGACT
CAAGAGCGTGAAGCCAAGGCTGAGATGCGGCGTAAAGCAAAAGAATTACAGCAGGCCCGAAGAGATGCAG
AGAGACAGGGCAAAAAAGCACCAGGATTTGGGGGCTTTGGAAGCTCCACAGTGTCTGGAGGCAGCACAAC
TTCTATGATCACAGAGACCATCATTGAAACTGACAAACCAAAAGTGGCACCCGCACCAGCCAGACCTTCA
GGCCCTAGCAAGGCTCTGAAACTGGGAGCCAAAGGAAAGGAAGTAGATAACTTCGTTGACAAATTGAAAT
CTGAAGGCGAAAATATCATATCCTCCAATATGGGCAAGCGTACCTCTGAAGCAACCAAAGTGCATGCTCC
ACCCATTAATATGGAGAGTGTGCACATGAAGATTGAGGAAAAGATCACATTAACCTGTGGCCGAGATGGA
GGATTACAGAACATGGAGCTGCACGGCATGATCATGCTTAGGATCTCAGATGATAAATTTGGCCGAATTC
GTCTTCATGTGGAAAATGAAGACAAGAAAGGAGTACAGCTACAGACCCATCCAAATGTGGATAAAAAACT
TTTCACTGCAGAATCTCTAATTGGTTTGAAGAATCCAGAGAAGTCATTTCCAGTCAACAGTGATGTAGGG
GTGCTAAAGTGGAGACTGCAGACCACAGAGGAGTCTTTTATTCCACTGACAATTAATTGCTGGCCCTCAG
AAAGTGGAAATGGTTGTGATGTCAACATAGAATATGAGAGCGTCCTGGAAACAGAACTCGCTGATGTGAT
CTTCACCATTCCAGTTTTCCCTCAGGAGCCAGTAGACATAAATACAGAGTCTTCTACATGCTCTGACGCT
GAAGTTGTCAACATGGACCAAGAAATGGGAACCTCCATTAAGATTAGCAAAATTGCTGCCAACGATGCAG
GTGCGCTAGCATTCACTATCGAAGCTCCATATGAAGATGCATTGTACCCAATGACCGTTTCCTTCCAAGA
GTCCACGAGGGATAAATTAGCTAAGAGTTTCACCGGTATGGCCATACAATCTGTTGTCATGGCCAATGAC
CACGATCAAGAGCTCCCTTACGACGTCATCACCTCTTTGAAATCAGATGAATATCTTGTCCAATAGATAA
GAATGCGGCCGCTCTAGAACTAGTGCCCCCGGGCTGCAGGAATTCGATATCAAGCTTATCGATACCGTCG
ACCTCGAGTCATGTAATTAGTTATGTCACGCTTACATTCACGCCCTCCCCCCACATCCGCTCTAACCGAA
AAGGAAGGAGTTAGACAACCTGAAGTCTAGGTCCCTATTTATTTTTTTATAGTTATGTTAGTATTAAGAA
CGTTATTTATATTTCAAATTTTTCTTTTTTTTCTGTACAGACGCGTGTACGCATGTAACATTATACTGAA
AACCTTGCTTGAGAAGGTTTTGGGACGCTCGAAGGCTTTAATTTGCGGCCGGTACCCAATTCGCCCTATA
GTGAGTCGTATTACGCGCGCTCACTGGCCGTCGTTTTACAACGTCGTGACTGGGAAAACCCTGGCGTTAC
CCAACTTAATCGCCTTGCAGCACATCCCCCTTTCGCCAGCTGGCGTAATAGCGAAGAGGCCCGCACCGAT
CGCCCTTCCCAACAGTTGCGCAGCCTGAATGGCGAATGGCGCG
[124 nt withheld, positions 5294-5417]
C
[91 nt withheld, positions 5419-5509]
A
[49 nt withheld, positions 5511-5559]
CCTTTGACGTTGGAGTCCACGTTCTTT
[37 nt withheld, positions 5587-5623]
ACCCTATCTCGGTCTATTCTTTTGATTTATAAGGGATTTTGCCGATTTCGGCCTATTGGTTAAAAAATGA
GCTGATTTAACAAAAATTTAACGCGAATTTTAACAAAATATTAACGTTTACAATTTCCTGATGCGGTATT
TTCTCCTTACGCATCTGTGCGGTATTTCACACCGCATATCGACGGTCGAGGAGAACTTCTAGTATATCCA
CATACCTAATATTATTGCCTTATTAAAAATGGAATCCCAACAATTACATCAAAATCCACATTCTCTTCAA
AATCAATTGTCCTGTACTTCCTTGTTCATGTGTGTTCAAAAACGTTATATTTATAGGATAATTATACTCT
ATTTCTCAACAAGTAATTGGTTGTTTGGCCGAGCGGTCTAAGGCGCCTGATTCAAGAAATATCTTGACCG
CAGTTAACTGTGGGAATACTCAGGTATCGTAAGATGCAAGAGTTCGAATCTCTTAGCAACCATTATTTTT
TTCCTCAACATAACGAGAACACACAGGGGCGCTATCGCACAGAATCAAATTCGATGACTGGAAATTTTTT
GTTAATTTCAGAGGTCGCCTGACGCATATACCTTTTTCAACTGAAAAATTGGGAGAAAAAGGAAAGGTGA
GAGGCCGGAACCGGCTTTTCATATAGAATAGAGAAGCGTTCATGACTAAATGCTTGCATCACAATACTTG
AAGTTGACAATATTATTTAAGGACCTATTGTTTTTTCCAATAGGTGGTTAGCAATCGTCTTACTTTCTAA
CTTTTCTTACCTTTTACATTTCAGCAATATATATATATATTTCAAGGATATACCATTCTAATGTCTGCCC
CTATGTCTGCCCCTAAGAAGATCGTCGTTTTGCCAGGTGACCACGTTGGTCAAGAAATCACAGCCGAAGC
CATTAAGGTTCTTAAAGCTATTTCTGATGTTCGTTCCAATGTCAAGTTCGATTTCGAAAATCATTTAATT
GGTGGTGCTGCTATCGATGCTACAGGTGTCCCACTTCCAGATGAGGCGCTGGAAGCCTCCAAGAAGGTTG
ATGCCGTTTTGTTAGGTGCTGTGGGTGGTCCTAAATGGGGTACCGGTAGTGTTAGACCTGAACAAGGTTT
ACTAAAAATCCGTAAAGAACTTCAATTGTACGCCAACTTAAGACCATGTAACTTTGCATCCGACTCTCTT
TTAGACTTATCTCCAATCAAGCCACAATTTGCTAAAGGTACTGACTTCGTTGTTGTCAGAGAATTAGTGG
GAGGTATTTACTTTGGTAAGAGAAAGGAAGACGATGGTGATGGTGTCGCTTGGGATAGTGAACAATACAC
CGTTCCAGAAGTGCAAAGAATCACAAGAATGGCCGCTTTCATGGCCCTACAACATGAGCCACCATTGCCT
ATTTGGTCCTTGGATAAAGCTAATGTTTTGGCCTCTTCAAGATTATGGAGAAAAACTGTGGAGGAAACCA
TCAAGAACGAATTCCCTACATTGAAGGTTCAACATCAATTGATTGATTCTGCCGCCATGATCCTAGTTAA
GAACCCAACCCACCTAAATGGTATTATAATCACCAGCAACATGTTTGGTGATATCATCTCCGATGAAGCC
TCCGTTATCCCAGGTTCCTTGGGTTTGTTGCCATCTGCGTCCTTGGCCTCTTTGCCAGACAAGAACACCG
CATTTGGTTTGTACGAACCATGCCACGGTTCTGCTCCAGATTTGCCAAAGAATAAGGTTGACCCTATCGC
CACTATCTTGTCTGCTGCAATGATGTTGAAATTGTCATTGAACTTGCCTGAAGAAGGTAAGGCCATTGAA
GATGCAGTTAAAAAGGTTTTGGATGCAGGTATCAGAACTGGTGATTTAGGTGGTTCCAACAGTACCACCG
AAGTCGGTGATGCTGTCGCCGAAGAAGTTAAGAAAATCCTTGCTTAAAAAGATTCTCTTTTTTTATGATA
TTTGTACATAAACTTTATAAATGAAATTCATAATAGAAACGACACGAAATTACAAAATGGAATATGTTCA
TAGGGTAGACGAAACTATATACGCAATCTACATACATTTATCAAGAAGGAGAAAAAGGAGGATAGTAAAG
GAATACAGGTAAGCAAATTGATACTAATGGCTCAACGTGATAAGGAAAAAGAATTGCACTTTAACATTAA
TATTGACAAGGAGGAGGGCACCACACAAAAAGTTAGGTGTAACAGAAAATCATGAAACTACGATTCCTAA
TTTGATATTGGAGGATTTTCTCTAAAAAAAAAAAAATACAACAAATAAAAAACACTCAATGACCTGACCA
TTTGATGGAGTTTAAGTCAATACCTTCTTGAACCATTTCCCATAATGGTGAAAGTTCCCTCAAGAATTTT
ACTCTGTCAGAAACGGCCTTACGACGTAGTCGATATGGTGCACTCTCAGTACAATCTGCTCTGATGCCGC
ATAGTTAAGCCAGCCCCGACACCCGCCAACACCCGCTGACGCGCCCTGACGGGCTTGTCTGCTCCCGGCA
TCCGCTTACAGACAAGCTGTGACCGTCTCCGGGAGCTGCATGTGTCAGAGGTTTTCACCGTCATCACCGA
AACGCGCGA
Features (pLannotate 1.2.2; 24 found; start..end, strand, type, name):
     70..573     -  misc_feature   CEN/ARS: S. cerevisiae CEN6 centromere fused to an autonomously replicating sequence
    610..714     +  promoter       AmpR promoter: bla
    715..1575    +  CDS            AmpR: β-lactamase; bla; confers resistance to ampicillin, carbenicillin, and related antibiotics
   1746..2334    +  rep_origin     ori: high-copy-number ColE1/pMB1/pBR322/pUC origin of replication
   2517..2609    +  CDS            lacI (fragment): lac repressor; lacI; The lac repressor binds to the lac operator to inhibit transcription in E. coli. This inhibition can be relieved by adding lactose or isopropyl-β-D-thiogalactopyranoside (IPTG).
   2622..2643    +  protein_bind   CAP binding site: CAP binding activates transcription in the presence of cAMP. E. coli catabolite activator protein
   2658..2688    +  promoter       lac promoter: promoter for the E. coli lac operon
   2696..2712    +  protein_bind   lac operator: The lac repressor binds to the lac operator to inhibit transcription in E. coli. This inhibition can be relieved by adding lactose or isopropyl-β-D-thiogalactopyranoside (IPTG). lac repressor encoded by lacI
   2757..2775    +  promoter       T3 promoter: promoter for bacteriophage T3 RNA polymerase
   2827..3172    +  promoter       MET17 promoter: S. cerevisiae MET17; expression is repressed by methionine; MET15; MET25
   3172..3190    +  misc_feature   MCS (fragment): pBluescript multiple cloning site
   3191..4615    +  CDS            ARCN1 (fragment): COPD_BOVIN - Also known as COPD. Experimental evidence at protein level: Swiss-Prot protein existence level 1. The coatomer is a cytosolic protein complex that binds to dilysine motifs and reversibly associates with Golgi non-clathrin- coated vesicles, which further mediate biosynthetic protein transport from the ER, via the Golgi up to the trans Golgi network. Coatomer complex is required for budding from Golgi membranes, and is essential for the retrograde Golgi-to-ER transport of dilysine-tagged proteins. In mammals, the coatomer can only be recruited by membranes associated to ADP-ribosyla
   4765..4838    +  misc_feature   MCS (fragment): pBluescript multiple cloning site
   4839..5086    +  terminator     CYC1 terminator: S. cerevisiae CYC1; transcription terminator for CYC1
   5105..5123    -  promoter       T7 promoter: promoter for bacteriophage T7 RNA polymerase
   5131..5286    +  CDS            lacZα (fragment): LacZα fragment of β-galactosidase; lacZ fragment
   5294..5749    +  rep_origin     f1 ori (sequence partly withheld): f1 bacteriophage origin of replication; arrow indicates direction of (+) strand synthesis
   5750..5802    -  misc_feature   bom (fragment): basis of mobility region from pBR322
   5832..5909    +  CDS            YO192_YEAST (fragment): Experimental evidence at protein level: Swiss-Prot protein existence level 1. From Saccharomyces cerevisiae (strain ATCC 204508 / S288c) (Baker's yeast).
   6049..6453    +  promoter       LEU2 promoter: S. cerevisiae LEU2
   6466..7560    +  CDS            LEU2: 3-isopropylmalate dehydrogenase, required for leucine biosynthesis; S. cerevisiae LEU2; yeast auxotrophic marker
   7922..8023    -  CDS            NFS1 (fragment): NFS1_YEAST - Also known as SPL1 From Saccharomyces cerevisiae (strain ATCC 204508 / S288c) (Baker's yeast).
   8036..8086    -  misc_feature   bom (fragment): basis of mobility region from pBR322
   8188..1       -  CDS            rop (fragment) (across the origin): Rop protein, which maintains plasmids at low copy number; rop
