>Addgene plasmid #73870 | p415 CHI-8 | addgene full sequence | sequence record 200044 | Addgene NGS Result
TGGAGTTTAAGTCAATACCTTCTTGAACCATTTCCCATAATGGTGAAAGTTCCCTCAAGAATTTTACTCT
GTCAGAAACGGCCTTAACGACGTAGTCGATATGGTGCACTCTCAGTACAATCTGCTCTGATGCCGCATAG
TTAAGCCAGCCCCGACACCCGCCAACACCCGCTGACGCGCCCTGACGGGCTTGTCTGCTCCCGGCATCCG
CTTACAGACAAGCTGTGACCGTCTCCGGGAGCTGCATGTGTCAGAGGTTTTCACCGTCATCACCGAAACG
CGCGAGACGAAAGGGCCTCGTGATACGCCTATTTTTATAGGTTAATGTCATGATAATAATGGTTTCTTAG
GACGGATCGCTTGCCTGTAACTTACACGCGCCTCGTATCTTTTAATGATGGAATAATTTGGGAATTTACT
CTGTGTTTATTTATTTTTATGTTTTGTATTTGGATTTTAGAAAGTAAATAAAGAAGGTAGAAGAGTTACG
GAATGAAGAAAAAAAAATAAACAAAGGTTTAAAAAATTTCAACAAAAAGCGTACTTTACATATATATTTA
TTAGACAAGAAAAGCAGATTAAATAGATATACATTCGATTAACGATAAGTAAAATGTAAAATCACAGGAT
TTTCGTGTGTGGTCTTCTACACAGACAAGATGAAACAATTCGGCATTAATACCTGAGAGCAGGAAGAGCA
AGATAAAAGGTAGTATTTGTTGGCGATCCCCCTAGAGTCTTTTACATCTTCGGAAAACAAAAACTATTTT
TTCTTTAATTTCTTTTTTTACTTTCTATTTTTAATTTATATATTTATATTAAAAAATTTAAATTATAATT
ATTTTTATAGCACGTGATGAAAAGGACCCAGGTGGCACTTTTCGGGGAAATGTGCGCGGAACCCCTATTT
GTTTATTTTTCTAAATACATTCAAATATGTATCCGCTCATGAGACAATAACCCTGATAAATGCTTCAATA
ATATTGAAAAAGGAAGAGTATGAGTATTCAACATTTCCGTGTCGCCCTTATTCCCTTTTTTGCGGCATTT
TGCCTTCCTGTTTTTGCTCACCCAGAAACGCTGGTGAAAGTAAAAGATGCTGAAGATCAGTTGGGTGCAC
GAGTGGGTTACATCGAACTGGATCTCAACAGCGGTAAGATCCTTGAGAGTTTTCGCCCCGAAGAACGTTT
TCCAATGATGAGCACTTTTAAAGTTCTGCTATGTGGCGCGGTATTATCCCGTATTGACGCCGGGCAAGAG
CAACTCGGTCGCCGCATACACTATTCTCAGAATGACTTGGTTGAGTACTCACCAGTCACAGAAAAGCATC
TTACGGATGGCATGACAGTAAGAGAATTATGCAGTGCTGCCATAACCATGAGTGATAACACTGCGGCCAA
CTTACTTCTGACAACGATCGGAGGACCGAAGGAGCTAACCGCTTTTTTGCACAACATGGGGGATCATGTA
ACTCGCCTTGATCGTTGGGAACCGGAGCTGAATGAAGCCATACCAAACGACGAGCGTGACACCACGATGC
CTGTAGCAATGGCAACAACGTTGCGCAAACTATTAACTGGCGAACTACTTACTCTAGCTTCCCGGCAACA
ATTAATAGACTGGATGGAGGCGGATAAAGTTGCAGGACCACTTCTGCGCTCGGCCCTTCCGGCTGGCTGG
TTTATTGCTGATAAATCTGGAGCCGGTGAGCGTGGGTCTCGCGGTATCATTGCAGCACTGGGGCCAGATG
GTAAGCCCTCCCGTATCGTAGTTATCTACACGACGGGGAGTCAGGCAACTATGGATGAACGAAATAGACA
GATCGCTGAGATAGGTGCCTCACTGATTAAGCATTGGTAACTGTCAGACCAAGTTTACTCATATATACTT
TAGATTGATTTAAAACTTCATTTTTAATTTAAAAGGATCTAGGTGAAGATCCTTTTTGATAATCTCATGA
CCAAAATCCCTTAACGTGAGTTTTCGTTCCACTGAGCGTCAGACCCCGTAGAAAAGATCAAAGGATCTTC
TTGAGATCCTTTTTTTCTGCGCGTAATCTGCTGCTTGCAAACAAAAAAACCACCGCTACCAGCGGTGGTT
TGTTTGCCGGATCAAGAGCTACCAACTCTTTTTCCGAAGGTAACTGGCTTCAGCAGAGCGCAGATACCAA
ATACTGTTCTTCTAGTGTAGCCGTAGTTAGGCCACCACTTCAAGAACTCTGTAGCACCGCCTACATACCT
CGCTCTGCTAATCCTGTTACCAGTGGCTGCTGCCAGTGGCGATAAGTCGTGTCTTACCGGGTTGGACTCA
AGACGATAGTTACCGGATAAGGCGCAGCGGTCGGGCTGAACGGGGGGTTCGTGCACACAGCCCAGCTTGG
AGCGAACGACCTACACCGAACTGAGATACCTACAGCGTGAGCTATGAGAAAGCGCCACGCTTCCCGAAGG
GAGAAAGGCGGACAGGTATCCGGTAAGCGGCAGGGTCGGAACAGGAGAGCGCACGAGGGAGCTTCCAGGG
GGAAACGCCTGGTATCTTTATAGTCCTGTCGGGTTTCGCCACCTCTGACTTGAGCGTCGATTTTTGTGAT
GCTCGTCAGGGGGGCGGAGCCTATGGAAAAACGCCAGCAACGCGGCCTTTTTACGGTTCCTGGCCTTTTG
CTGGCCTTTTGCTCACATGTTCTTTCCTGCGTTATCCCCTGATTCTGTGGATAACCGTATTACCGCCTTT
GAGTGAGCTGATACCGCTCGCCGCAGCCGAACGACCGAGCGCAGCGAGTCAGTGAGCGAGGAAGCGGAAG
AGCGCCCAATACGCAAACCGCCTCTCCCCGCGCGTTGGCCGATTCATTAATGCAGCTGGCACGACAGGTT
TCCCGACTGGAAAGCGGGCAGTGAGCGCAACGCAATTAATGTGAGTTAGCTCACTCATTAGGCACCCCAG
GCTTTACACTTTATGCTTCCGGCTCGTATGTTGTGTGGAATTGTGAGCGGATAACAATTTCACACAGGAA
ACAGCTATGACCATGATTACGCCAAGCGCGCAATTAACCCTCACTAAAGGGAACAAAAGCTGGAGCTCCG
GATGCAAGGGTTCGAATCCCTTAGCTCTCATTATTTTTTGCTTTTTCTCTTGAGGTCACATGATCGCAAA
ATGGCAAATGGCACGTGAAGCTGTCGATATTGGGGAACTGTGGTGGTTGGCAAATGACTAATTAAGTTAG
TCAAGGCGCCATCCTCATGAAAACTGTGTAACATAATAACCGAAGTGTCGAAAAGGTGGCACCTTGTCCA
ATTGAACACGCTCGATGAAAAAAATAAGATATATATAAGGTTAAGTAAAGCGTCTGTTAGAAAGGAAGTT
TTTCCTTTTTCTTGCTCTCTTGTCTTTTCATCTACTATTTCCTTCGTGTAATACAGGGTCGTCAGATACA
TAGATACAATTCTATTACCCCCATCCATACTCTAGAACTAGTGGATCCATGGTGGTTTTGGCTGCTTCTA
TCACTACGCGTCAGGGGAAACCTCTCTTGTCCAGGCAATTCAAAGATCTGTCCAAGGATCGAGTCCTAGA
GTTGCTGTCCAATTTCCAGAACCTAGTCTCCGAGATCTCGTCAGACCACACATTTGTCGAGGACAAGCAC
GTCCGCTACGTGTATCAGCCTATGGAGAAATTGTACATGGTACTGATCACCACCAAAAACAGCAACATCT
TAGAAGATCTGGAGACCCTAAGGCTCTTCTCAAGAGTGATTCCTGAATATTGCCGAGCCTTAGAAGAGAA
TGAAATATCTGAGCACTGTTTTGATTTGATTTTTGCATTTGACGAAATTGTTGCCTTGGGATACCGGGAG
AATGTTAACCTGGCACAGATCAGAACCTTCACAGAAATGGATTCCCATGAGGAGAAGGTGTTCAGAGCAG
TCAGAGAGACTCAAGAGCGTGAAGCCAAGGCTGAGATGCGGCGTAAAGCAAAAGAATTACAGCAGGCCCG
AAGAGATGCAGAGAGACAGGGCAAAAAAGCACCAGGATTTGGGGGCTTTGGAAGCTCCACAGTGTCTGGA
GGCAGCACAACTTCTATGATCACAGAGACCATCATTGAAACTGACAAACCAAAAGTGGCACCCGCACCAG
CCAGACCTTCAGGCCCTAGCAAGGCTCTGAAACTGGGAGCCAAAGGAAAGGAAGTAGATAACTTCGTTGA
CAAATTGAAATCTGAAGGCGAAAATATCATATCCTCCAATATGGGCAAGCGTACCTCTGAAGCAACCAAA
GTGCATGCTCCACCCATTAATATGGAGAGTGTGCACATGAAGATTGAGGAAAAGATCACATTAACCTGTG
GCCGAGATGGAGGATTACAGAACATGGAGCTGCACGGCATGATCATGCTTAGGATCTCAGATGATAAATT
TGGCCGAATTCGTCTTCATGTGGAAAATGAAGACAAGAAAGGAGTACAGCTACAGACCCATCCAAATGTG
GATAAAAAACTTTTCACTGCAGAATCTCTAATTGGTTTGAAGAATCCAGAGAAGTCATTTCCAGTCAACA
GTGATGTAGGGGTGCTAAAGTGGAGACTGCAGACCACAGAGGAGTCTTTTATTCCACTGACAATTAATTG
CTGGCCCTCAGAAAGTGGAAATGGTTGTGATGTCAACATAGAATATGAGCTACAAGAAGATAATTTAGAA
CTGAATGATGTGGTTATCACCATTCCACTCCCATCTGGTGTTGGCGCTCCAGTGATTGGTGAGATTGATG
GCGAGTATCGACATGACAGTCGACGAAATACCTTGGAGTGGTGCCTGCCAGTGATTGATGCCAAAAATAA
GAGTGGCAGCCTTGAGTTCAGCATTGCTGGGCAGCCCAATGACTTCTTCCCTGTTCAAGTCTCCTTCATC
TCCAAAAAAAATTACTGTAACATACAGGTTACCAAAGTGACCCAGGTAGATGGAAACAGCCCTGTAAGGT
TTTCCACAGAGACCACTTTCCTAGTGGATAAGTATGAAATTCTGTAGATAAGAATGCGGCCGCTCTAGAA
CTAGTGCCCCCGGGCTGCAGGAATTCGATATCAAGCTTATCGATACCGTCGACCTCGAGTCATGTAATTA
GTTATGTCACGCTTACATTCACGCCCTCCCCCCACATCCGCTCTAACCGAAAAGGAAGGAGTTAGACAAC
CTGAAGTCTAGGTCCCTATTTATTTTTTTATAGTTATGTTAGTATTAAGAACGTTATTTATATTTCAAAT
TTTTCTTTTTTTTCTGTACAGACGCGTGTACGCATGTAACATTATACTGAAAACCTTGCTTGAGAAGGTT
TTGGGACGCTCGAAGGCTTTAATTTGCGGCCGGTACCCAATTCGCCCTATAGTGAGTCGTATTACGCGCG
CTCACTGGCCGTCGTTTTACAACGTCGTGACTGGGAAAACCCTGGCGTTACCCAACTTAATCGCCTTGCA
GCACATCCCCCTTTCGCCAGCTGGCGTAATAGCGAAGAGGCCCGCACCGATCGCCCTTCCCAACAGTTGC
GCAGCCTGAATGGCGAATGG
[124 nt withheld, positions 5551-5674]
C
[91 nt withheld, positions 5676-5766]
A
[49 nt withheld, positions 5768-5816]
CCTTTGACGTTGGAGTCCACGTTCTTT
[37 nt withheld, positions 5844-5880]
ACCCTATCTCGGTCTATTCTTTTGATTTATAAGGGATTTTGCCGATTTCGGCCTATTGGTTAAAAAATGA
GCTGATTTAACAAAAATTTAACGCGAATTTTAACAAAATATTAACGCTTACAATTTCCTGATGCGGTATT
TTCTCCTTACGCATCTGTGCGGTATTTCACACCGCATATCGACCGGTCGAGGAGAACTTCTAGTATATCT
ACATACCTAATATTATTGCCTTATTAAAAATGGAATCCCAACAATTACATCAAAATCCACATTCTCTTCA
AAATCAATTGTCCTGTACTTCCTTGTTCATGTGTGTTCAAAAACGTTATATTTATAGGATAATTATACTC
TATTTCTCAACAAGTAATTGGTTGTTTGGCCGAGCGGTCTAAGGCGCCTGATTCAAGAAATATCTTGACC
GCAGTTAACTGTGGGAATACTCAGGTATCGTAAGATGCAAGAGTTCGAATCTCTTAGCAACCATTATTTT
TTTCCTCAACATAACGAGAACACACAGGGGCGCTATCGCACAGAATCAAATTCGATGACTGGAAATTTTT
TGTTAATTTCAGAGGTCGCCTGACGCATATACCTTTTTCAACTGAAAAATTGGGAGAAAAAGGAAAGGTG
AGAGCGCCGGAACCGGCTTTTCATATAGAATAGAGAAGCGTTCATGACTAAATGCTTGCATCACAATACT
TGAAGTTGACAATATTATTTAAGGACCTATTGTTTTTTCCAATAGGTGGTTAGCAATCGTCTTACTTTCT
AACTTTTCTTACCTTTTACATTTCAGCAATATATATATATATATTTCAAGGATATACCATTCTAATGTCT
GCCCCTAAGAAGATCGTCGTTTTGCCAGGTGACCACGTTGGTCAAGAAATCACAGCCGAAGCCATTAAGG
TTCTTAAAGCTATTTCTGATGTTCGTTCCAATGTCAAGTTCGATTTCGAAAATCATTTAATTGGTGGTGC
TGCTATCGATGCTACAGGTGTTCCACTTCCAGATGAGGCGCTGGAAGCCTCCAAGAAGGCTGATGCCGTT
TTGTTAGGTGCTGTGGGTGGTCCTAAATGGGGTACCGGTAGTGTTAGACCTGAACAAGGTTTACTAAAAA
TCCGTAAAGAACTTCAATTGTACGCCAACTTAAGACCATGTAACTTTGCATCCGACTCTCTTTTAGACTT
ATCTCCAATCAAGCCACAATTTGCTAAAGGTACTGACTTCGTTGTTGTCAGAGAATTAGTGGGAGGTATT
TACTTTGGTAAGAGAAAGGAAGACGATGGTGATGGTGTCGCTTGGGATAGTGAACAATACACCGTTCCAG
AAGTGCAAAGAATCACAAGAATGGCCGCTTTCATGGCCCTACAACATGAGCCACCATTGCCTATTTGGTC
CTTGGATAAAGCTAATGTTTTGGCCTCTTCAAGATTATGGAGAAAAACTGTGGAGGAAACCATCAAGAAC
GAATTCCCTACATTGAAGGTTCAACATCAATTGATTGATTCTGCCGCCATGATCCTAGTTAAGAACCCAA
CCCACCTAAATGGTATTATAATCACCAGCAACATGTTTGGTGATATCATCTCCGATGAAGCCTCCGTTAT
CCCAGGTTCCTTGGGTTTGTTGCCATCTGCGTCCTTGGCCTCTTTGCCAGACAAGAACACCGCATTTGGT
TTGTACGAACCATGCCACGGTTCTGCTCCAGATTTGCCAAAGAATAAGGTCAACCCTATCGCCACTATCT
TGTCTGCTGCAATGATGTTGAAATTGTCATTGAACTTGCCTGAAGAAGGTAAGGCCATTGAAGATGCAGT
TAAAAAGGTTTTGGATGCAGGTATCAGAACTGGTGATTTAGGTGGTTCCAACAGTACCACCGAAGTCGGT
GATGCTGTCGCCGAAGAAGTTAAGAAAATCCTTGCTTAAAAAGATTCTCTTTTTTTATGATATTTGTACA
TAAACTTTATAAATGAAATTCATAATAGAAACGACACGAAATTACAAAATGGAATATGTTCATAGGGTAG
ACGAAACTATATACGCAATCTACATACATTTATCAAGAAGGAGAAAAAGGAGGATGTAAAGGAATACAGG
TAAGCAAATTGATACTAATGGCTCAACGTGATAAGGAAAAAGAATTGCACTTTAACATTAATATTGACAA
GGAGGAGGGCACCACACAAAAAGTTAGGTGTAACAGAAAATCATGAAACTATGATTCCTAATTTATATAT
TGGAGGATTTTCTCTAAAAAAAAAAAAATACAACAAATAAAAAACACTCAATGACCTGACCATTTGA
Features (pLannotate 1.2.2; 24 found; start..end, strand, type, name):
     99..149     -  misc_feature   bom (fragment): basis of mobility region from pBR322
    251..286     -  CDS            rop (fragment): Rop protein, which maintains plasmids at low copy number; rop
    355..858     -  misc_feature   CEN/ARS: S. cerevisiae CEN6 centromere fused to an autonomously replicating sequence
    895..999     +  promoter       AmpR promoter: bla
   1000..1860    +  CDS            AmpR: β-lactamase; bla; confers resistance to ampicillin, carbenicillin, and related antibiotics
   2031..2619    +  rep_origin     ori: high-copy-number ColE1/pMB1/pBR322/pUC origin of replication
   2802..2894    +  CDS            lacI (fragment): lac repressor; lacI; The lac repressor binds to the lac operator to inhibit transcription in E. coli. This inhibition can be relieved by adding lactose or isopropyl-β-D-thiogalactopyranoside (IPTG).
   2907..2928    +  protein_bind   CAP binding site: CAP binding activates transcription in the presence of cAMP. E. coli catabolite activator protein
   2943..2973    +  promoter       lac promoter: promoter for the E. coli lac operon
   2981..2997    +  protein_bind   lac operator: The lac repressor binds to the lac operator to inhibit transcription in E. coli. This inhibition can be relieved by adding lactose or isopropyl-β-D-thiogalactopyranoside (IPTG). lac repressor encoded by lacI
   3042..3060    +  promoter       T3 promoter: promoter for bacteriophage T3 RNA polymerase
   3111..3460    +  promoter       MET17 promoter: S. cerevisiae MET17; expression is repressed by methionine; MET15; MET25
   3460..3478    +  misc_feature   MCS (fragment): pBluescript multiple cloning site
   3479..5014    +  CDS            ARCN1: COPD_BOVIN - Also known as COPD. Experimental evidence at protein level: Swiss-Prot protein existence level 1. The coatomer is a cytosolic protein complex that binds to dilysine motifs and reversibly associates with Golgi non-clathrin- coated vesicles, which further mediate biosynthetic protein transport from the ER, via the Golgi up to the trans Golgi network. Coatomer complex is required for budding from Golgi membranes, and is essential for the retrograde Golgi-to-ER transport of dilysine-tagged proteins. In mammals, the coatomer can only be recruited by membranes associated to ADP-ribosyla
   5026..5099    +  misc_feature   MCS (fragment): pBluescript multiple cloning site
   5100..5347    +  terminator     CYC1 terminator: S. cerevisiae CYC1; transcription terminator for CYC1
   5366..5384    -  promoter       T7 promoter: promoter for bacteriophage T7 RNA polymerase
   5392..5547    +  CDS            lacZα (fragment): LacZα fragment of β-galactosidase; lacZ fragment
   5551..5979    +  rep_origin     f1 ori (sequence partly withheld): f1 bacteriophage origin of replication; arrow indicates direction of (+) strand synthesis
   6007..6059    -  misc_feature   bom (fragment): basis of mobility region from pBR322
   6090..6167    +  CDS            YO192_YEAST (fragment): Experimental evidence at protein level: Swiss-Prot protein existence level 1. From Saccharomyces cerevisiae (strain ATCC 204508 / S288c) (Baker's yeast).
   6307..6714    +  promoter       LEU2 promoter: S. cerevisiae LEU2
   6715..7809    +  CDS            LEU2: 3-isopropylmalate dehydrogenase, required for leucine biosynthesis; S. cerevisiae LEU2; yeast auxotrophic marker
   8171..100     -  CDS            NFS1 (fragment) (across the origin): NFS1_YEAST - Also known as SPL1 From Saccharomyces cerevisiae (strain ATCC 204508 / S288c) (Baker's yeast).
