[The description below was written by a language model from this plasmid's Addgene catalogue record and pLannotate feature annotations shown in this document.]
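Description:
p415 CHI-8 is a low-copy yeast–E. coli shuttle vector for methionine-regulated expression of a chimaeric δ-COP protein in Saccharomyces cerevisiae. The p415 backbone carries a CEN6/ARS element, which gives stable centromeric maintenance at roughly single-copy level in yeast, and the LEU2 gene under its own promoter for selection in leucine auxotrophs. In bacteria it replicates from a ColE1/pUC-type origin and is selected with ampicillin through the bla gene. pBluescript-derived remnants are also present: an f1 origin, lac promoter/operator and lacZα fragments, and T3 and T7 promoters flanking the expression cassette.

The cassette consists of the MET25 (MET17) promoter, which is repressed by methionine and so allows tunable expression, followed by the insert cloned between retained BamHI and XhoI sites and then the CYC1 terminator. The insert, "Chimaera 8", is described as a COPD–Ret2 hybrid combining sequence from bovine δ-COP (ARCN1/COPD) with its budding yeast orthologue Ret2, a subunit of the coatomer complex that drives COPI vesicle formation and retrograde Golgi-to-ER transport. The annotation recognises only the bovine ARCN1 match, and the record does not state where the junctions lie or which segments come from Ret2. The two sequence records also differ: the depositor's 8,222 nt file shows a partial ARCN1 match followed by an unannotated stretch, whereas the 8,187 nt sequencing result annotates the open reading frame as ARCN1 along its whole length. No epitope tag or reporter is annotated. According to the associated publication title, the construct belongs to a study of a helix C-terminal to the δ-COP longin domain and its role in COPI dynamics and function.
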