Addgene plasmid #73870: p415 CHI-8
Purpose: Chimaera 8 (COPD-Ret2)
Depositing lab: Blanche Schwappach. Publication: delta-COP contains a helix C-terminal to its longin domain key to COPI dynamics and function. Arakel EC, Richter KP, Clancy A, Schwappach B. Proc Natl Acad Sci U S A. 2016 Jun 21;113(25):6916-21. doi: 10.1073/pnas.1603544113. Epub 2016 Jun 13. PubMed 27298352.
Backbone
  Vector backbone: p415
  Vector type: Yeast Expression
  Selectable markers: LEU2
Growth in bacteria
  Bacterial resistance: Ampicillin, 100 μg/mL
  Growth temperature: 37°C
  Growth strain: DH5alpha
  Copy number: Unknown
Gene/Insert
  Gene/Insert name: Chimaera 8
  Species: B. taurus (bovine), S. cerevisiae (budding yeast)
  Promoter: Met25
  Cloning method: Restriction Enzyme; 5′ cloning site BamH1 (not destroyed); 3′ cloning site Xho1 (not destroyed)
  Sequencing primers: 5′ CTTTTTCTTGCTCTCTTGTCTTTTCATCTA
Terms and licenses: Academic/Nonprofit Terms; Industry Terms: Not Available to Industry
How to cite: p415 CHI-8 was a gift from Blanche Schwappach (Addgene plasmid # 73870)
